Addgene plasmid #23919: pDONR223-EPHA4
Depositing lab: William Hahn & David Root. Depositing organization: Dana-Farber Cancer Institute. Publication: COT drives resistance to RAF inhibition through MAP kinase pathway reactivation. Johannessen CM, Boehm JS, Kim SY, Thomas SR, Wardwell L, Johnson LA, Emery CM, Stransky N, Cogdill AP, Barretina J, Caponigro G, Hieronymus H, Murray RR, Salehi-Ashtiani K, Hill DE, Vidal M, Zhao JJ, Yang X, Alkan O, Kim S, Harris JL, Wilson CJ, Myer VE, Finan PM, Root DE, Roberts TM, Golub T, Flaherty KT, Dummer R, Weber BL, Sellers WR, Schlegel R, Wargo JA, Hahn WC, Garraway LA. Nature. 2010 Dec 16;468(7326):968-72. doi: 10.1038/nature09627 PubMed 21107320.
Backbone
  Vector backbone: pDONR223
  Backbone manufacturer: Invitrogen
  Backbone size w/o insert (bp): 5005
  Vector type: Gateway Donor vector
Growth in bacteria
  Bacterial resistance: Spectinomycin, 50 μg/mL
  Growth temperature: 37°C
  Growth strain: DH5alpha
  Copy number: High Copy
Gene/Insert
  Gene/Insert name: EPHA4 (alt name: EPH receptor A4)
  Species: H. sapiens (human)
  Insert size (bp): 2961
  Mutation: L335W
  Entrez Gene: EPHA4 (a.k.a. EK8, HEK8, SEK, TYRO1)
  Cloning method: Gateway Cloning
  Sequencing primers: 5′ M13pUC-fwd; 3′ M13rev
Terms and licenses: Academic/Nonprofit Terms; Industry Terms: Not Available to Industry
Depositor comments: The ORF has no Stop codon. This design enables easy recombination into a destination vector to add an epitope tag of choice and Stop codon to the ORF. Do NOT use this plasmid directly for transfections. A set of 4 custom lentiviral vectors is available ( pLX301 (http://www.addgene.org/25895/) , pLX302 (http://www.addgene.org/25896/) , pLX303 (http://www.addgene.org/25897/) , pLX304 (http://www.addgene.org/25890/) ) to be used to express these ORFs in mammalian cells. These plasmids are not included in the kit and must be ordered separately.
How to cite: pDONR223-EPHA4 was a gift from William Hahn & David Root (Addgene plasmid # 23919 ; http://n2t.net/addgene:23919 ; RRID:Addgene_23919)
