[The description below was written by a language model from this plasmid's Addgene catalogue record.]
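Description:
pDONR223-EPHA4 is a Gateway entry-type clone built in the Invitrogen pDONR223 donor backbone (about 5 kb without insert), carrying the human EPHA4 open reading frame, which encodes EPH receptor A4, a receptor tyrosine kinase also known as HEK8, SEK or TYRO1. The insert is roughly 2.96 kb, was introduced by Gateway recombination, and is recorded as carrying an L335W substitution relative to the reference protein. The plasmid is maintained at high copy in standard E. coli cloning strains under spectinomycin selection. No feature table accompanies the record, so the origin of replication and the exact attachment sites flanking the ORF are not itemised. M13 forward and reverse primer sites on either side of the insert are listed for sequence verification.

The ORF was deliberately cloned without a stop codon. This "open" format lets the coding sequence be transferred by recombination into a destination vector that supplies a C-terminal epitope tag of choice together with the stop codon. The plasmid is a shuttle and storage clone rather than an expression construct, and the depositors explicitly note that it should not be transfected directly. The record states no promoter for the insert. For expression in mammalian cells, the depositors point to a companion set of four custom lentiviral destination vectors (the pLX301–pLX304 series), which are obtained separately. The clone belongs to a kit of similar ORF clones, associated with a study of MAP kinase pathway reactivation as a route to RAF inhibitor resistance. Distribution is limited to academic and nonprofit users.
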