>Addgene plasmid #23919 | pDONR223-EPHA4 | addgene partial sequence | sequence record 29752 | 23919 with EPHA4seq1F 5'-CAACGACAAAGAGCGTTTCA
CCATTGCTGCTGATGAGAGCTTCACCCAAGTGGACATTGGTGACAGAATCATGAAGCTGAACACCGAGAT
CCGGGATGTAGGGCCATTAAGCAAAAAGGGGTTTTACCTGGCTTTTCAGGATGTGGGGGCCTGCATCGCC
CTGGTATCAGTCCGTGTGTTCTATAAAAAGTGTCCACTCACAGTCCGCAATCTGGCCCAGTTTCCTGACA
CCATCACAGGGGCTGATACGTCTTCCCTGGTGGAAGTTCGAGGCTCCTGTGTCAACAACTCAGAAGAGAA
AGATGTGCCAAAAATGTACTGTGGGGCAGATGGTGAATGGCTGGTACCCATTGGCAACTGCCTATGCAAC
GCTGGGCATGAGGAGCGGAGCGGAGAATGCCAAGCTTGCAAAATTGGATATTACAAGGCTCTCTCCACGG
ATGCCACCTGTGCCAAGTGCCCACCCCACAGCTACTCTGTCTGGGAAGGAGCCACCTCGTGCACCTGTGA
CCGAGGCTTTTTCAGAGCTGACAACGATGCTGCCTCTATGCCCTGCACCCGTCCACCATCTGCTCCCCTG
AACTGGATTTCAAATGTCAACGAGACATCTGTGAACTTGGAATGGAGTAGCCCTCAGAATACAGGTGGCC
GCCAGGACATTTCCTATAATGTGGTATGCAAGAAATGTGGAGCTGGTGACCCCAGCAAGTGCCGACCCTG
TGGAAGTGGGGTCCACTACACCCCACAGCAGAATGGCTTGAAGACCACCAAAGTCTCCATCACTGACCTC
CTAGCTCATACCAATTACACCTTTGAAATCTGGGCTGTGAATGGAGTGTCCAAATATAACCCTAA
