>Addgene plasmid #23919 | pDONR223-EPHA4 | addgene partial sequence | sequence record 29753 | 23919 with M13rev
TCAGCTGGATGGCAATAATGATTTTATTTTGACTGATAGTGACCTGTTCGTTGCAACAAATTGATAAGCA
ATGCTTTCTTATAATGCCAACTTTGTACAAGAAAGTTGGGACGGGAACCATTCTGCCGTGCATCTGCTGC
ATTTGGGTTCGCATTGCCTGGACACTGCTCAAAATCTTATTCTGGTGCGTGATGGCTGTGATACCAATTC
TTGCCAGGTCCTCCTGGTTCACGTGCACCACAGCCTCTAGTGTGGTATAACCAGCAGCTGTGAAGTTATC
CTTATACCGGTCCATTTTAATGGCCTGGAGCCAATCGCCCACTGATACCACAGCAGAGAATTCAGGGGAG
CTTGGATCCAACAAGGCAGTGTTAGGTCTGGAGCTCTCCGTCCCTGTCCTCTTCAAGCTGTTGGGGTTGC
GGATGAGTTTGTCCAACATGTTGACAATCTGCCCAAATTTAGGCCTGTCGCTCCTCTCCTTCTGCCAGCA
GTCTAGCATCAGCTGGTGGAGCGCAATGGGGCAGTCCATTGGAGGGGGTAACCGATAGCCTTCCTCAATG
GCTTTAATCACATCTTGATTGGACATATCCCAATAGGGCCTCTCCCCGTACGACATCACTTCCCACATAA
CGATTCCATAGCTCCATACATCACTTGCTGATGTGAATTTACGATAGGCAATTGCTTCTGGCGCAGTCCA
CCGGATAGGAATCTTGCCACCCCTGGTGGTGTAAGCTGCTTCCGGATCATCCTCAAGCACTCGGGACATG
CCAAAATCAGACACTTTGCAGACCAAGTTGCTGTTCACCAGGATGTTCCGTGCGGCCAGATCACGATGCA
CATAGCTCATATCAGATAAATACTTCATCCCAGACCCAATGCCACGAAGCATGCCCACCAGCTG
