>Addgene plasmid #23919 | pDONR223-EPHA4 | addgene partial sequence | sequence record 29754 | 23919 with M13pUC-fwd
TAATGATTTTATTTTGACTGATAGTGACCTGTTCGTTGCAACAAATTGATGAGCAATGCTTTTTTATAAT
GCCAACTTTGTACAAAAAAGTTGGCACCATGGCTGGGATTTTCTATTTCGCCCTATTTTCGTGTCTCTTC
GGGATTTGCGACGCTGTCACAGGTTCCAGGGTATACCCCGCGAATGAAGTTACCTTATTGGATTCCAGAT
CTGTTCAGGGAGAACTTGGGTGGATAGCAAGCCCTCTGGAAGGAGGGTGGGAGGAAGTGAGTATCATGGA
TGAAAAAAATACACCAATCCGAACCTACCAAGTGTGCAATGTGATGGAACCCAGCCAGAATAACTGGCTA
CGAACTGATTGGATCACCCGAGAAGGGGCTCAGAGGGTGTATATTGAGATTAAATTCACCTTGAGGGACT
GCAATAGTCTTCCGGGCGTCATGGGGACTTGCAAGGAGACGTTTAACCTGTACTACTATGAATCAGACAA
CGACAAAGAGCGTTTCATCAGAGAGAACCAGTTTGTCAAAATTGACAC
